Addgene plasmid #141372: pLVX-EF1alpha-SARS-CoV-2-nsp6-2xStrep-IRES-Puro
Purpose: Lentiviral expression of SARS-CoV-2 protein; transient expression and generate lentivirus
Depositing lab: Nevan Krogan. Depositing organization: University of California, San Francisco (UCSF). Publication: A SARS-CoV-2 protein interaction map reveals targets for drug repurposing. Gordon DE, Jang GM, Bouhaddou M, Xu J, Obernier K, White KM, O'Meara MJ, Rezelj VV, Guo JZ, Swaney DL, Tummino TA, Huttenhain R, Kaake RM, Richards AL, Tutuncuoglu B, Foussard H, Batra J, Haas K, Modak M, Kim M, Haas P, Polacco BJ, Braberg H, Fabius JM, Eckhardt M, Soucheray M, Bennett MJ, Cakir M, McGregor MJ, Li Q, Meyer B, Roesch F, Vallet T, Mac Kain A, Miorin L, Moreno E, Naing ZZC, Zhou Y, Peng S, Shi Y, Zhang Z, Shen W, Kirby IT, Melnyk JE, Chorba JS, Lou K, Dai SA, Barrio-Hernandez I, Memon D, Hernandez-Armenta C, Lyu J, Mathy CJP, Perica T, Pilla KB, Ganesan SJ, Saltzberg DJ, Rakesh R, Liu X, Rosenthal SB, Calviello L, Venkataramanan S, Liboy-Lugo J, Lin Y, Huang XP, Liu Y, Wankowicz SA, Bohn M, Safari M, Ugur FS, Koh C, Savar NS, Tran QD, Shengjuler D, Fletcher SJ, O'Neal MC, Cai Y, Chang JCJ, Broadhurst DJ, Klippsten S, Sharp PP, Wenzell NA, Kuzuoglu-Ozturk D, Wang HY, Trenker R, Young JM, Cavero DA, Hiatt J, Roth TL, Rathore U, Subramanian A, Noack J, Hubert M, Stroud RM, Frankel AD, Rosenberg OS, Verba KA, Agard DA, Ott M, Emerman M, Jura N, von Zastrow M, Verdin E, Ashworth A, Schwartz O, d'Enfert C, Mukherjee S, Jacobson M, Malik HS, Fujimori DG, Ideker T, Craik CS, Floor SN, Fraser JS, Gross JD, Sali A, Roth BL, Ruggero D, Taunton J, Kortemme T, Beltrao P, Vignuzzi M, Garcia-Sastre A, Shokat KM, Shoichet BK, Krogan NJ. Nature. 2020 Jul;583(7816):459-468. doi: 10.1038/s41586-020-2286-9. Epub 2020 Apr 30. PubMed 32353859.
Backbone
  Vector backbone: pLVX-EF1alpha-IRES-Puro
  Backbone manufacturer: Takara Bio
  Backbone size w/o insert (bp): 8825
  Vector type: Mammalian Expression, Lentiviral
  Selectable markers: Puromycin
Growth in bacteria
  Bacterial resistance: Ampicillin, 100 μg/mL
  Growth temperature: 30°C
  Growth strain: Stellar E.coli (HST08 strain)
  Copy number: Unknown
Gene/Insert
  Gene/Insert name: SARS-CoV-2-nsp6
  Species: SARS-CoV-2
  Mutation: human codon optimized
  Entrez Gene: ORF1ab (a.k.a. GU280_gp01)
  Promoter: EF1alpha
  Tag / fusion protein: 2xStrep (C terminal on insert)
  Cloning method: Unknown
Terms and licenses: Academic/Nonprofit Terms; Industry Terms
Depositor comments: Please visit https://www.biorxiv.org/content/10.1101/2020.03.22.002386v3 for bioRxiv preprint.
How to cite: pLVX-EF1alpha-SARS-CoV-2-nsp6-2xStrep-IRES-Puro was a gift from Nevan Krogan (Addgene plasmid # 141372 ; http://n2t.net/addgene:141372 ; RRID:Addgene_141372)
