[The description below was written by a language model from this plasmid's Addgene catalogue record and the feature table of its GenBank file.]
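Description:
pLVX-EF1alpha-SARS-CoV-2-nsp6-2xStrep-IRES-Puro is a 9,786 bp HIV-1-based lentiviral transfer and mammalian expression plasmid built on the Takara pLVX-EF1alpha-IRES-Puro backbone. It is maintained in E. coli through a high-copy ColE1/pUC-type origin and a beta-lactamase (ampicillin resistance) gene. The viral portion is flanked by two full-length HIV-1 LTRs (both are labelled "3' LTR" in the annotation, and each is 634 bp, so no U3 deletion is indicated). It also contains the Psi packaging signal, the Rev response element for Rev-dependent nuclear export of the genomic RNA, and the cPPT/CTS element, which aids nuclear import of the reverse-transcribed genome. A WPRE downstream of the cassette enhances transcript stability and expression.

The payload is a human codon-optimised coding sequence for SARS-CoV-2 nsp6, a non-structural protein derived from the ORF1ab polyprotein. It is driven by the strong constitutive human EF-1alpha promoter, including its first intron. The nsp6 open reading frame itself is not annotated in the feature table, but it falls in the gap between the promoter and two tandem Strep-Tag II sequences that form the C-terminal 2xStrep tag, which binds Strep-Tactin resin for affinity purification. An EMCV IRES follows the tag and directs translation of puromycin N-acetyltransferase from the same bicistronic transcript, so puromycin-resistant cells should also express the tagged viral protein.

According to the record, the plasmid can be used for transient transfection or for producing lentivirus to make stably expressing cells. It comes from a study that mapped interactions between SARS-CoV-2 proteins and human host proteins, where the Strep-tagged protein would serve as bait.
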