LOCUS       Exported 9786 bp ds-DNA circular SYN 12-MAY-2021
DEFINITION  Lentiviral expression of SARS-CoV-2 protein; transient expression
            and generate lentivirus.
ACCESSION   .
VERSION     .
KEYWORDS    pLVX-EF1alpha-SARS-CoV-2-nsp6-2xStrep-IRES-Puro
SOURCE      synthetic DNA construct
  ORGANISM  synthetic DNA construct
REFERENCE   1 (bases 1 to 9786)
  AUTHORS   Gordon DE, et al.
  TITLE     A SARS-CoV-2-Human Protein-Protein Interaction Map Reveals Drug
            Targets and Potential Drug Repurposing
  JOURNAL   BioRxiv March 2020
REFERENCE   2 (bases 1 to 9786)
  AUTHORS   .
  TITLE     Direct Submission
  JOURNAL   Exported May 12, 2021 from SnapGene Server 1.1.58
            http://www.snapgene.com
FEATURES             Location/Qualifiers
     source          1..9786
                     /organism="synthetic DNA construct"
                     /mol_type="other DNA"
     LTR             1..634
                     /label=3' LTR
                     /note="3' long terminal repeat (LTR) from HIV-1"
     misc_feature    681..806
                     /label=HIV-1 Psi
                     /note="packaging signal of human immunodeficiency virus
                     type 1"
     misc_feature    1303..1536
                     /label=RRE
                     /note="The Rev response element (RRE) of HIV-1 allows for
                     Rev-dependent mRNA export from the nucleus to the
                     cytoplasm."
     CDS             1721..1765
                     /codon_start=1
                     /product="antigenic peptide corresponding to amino acids
                     655 to 669 of the HIV envelope protein gp41 (Lutje Hulsik
                     et al., 2013)"
                     /label=gp41 peptide
                     /note="recognized by the 2H10 single-chain llama nanobody"
                     /translation="KNEQELLELDKWASL"
     misc_feature    2028..2143
                     /label=cPPT/CTS
                     /note="central polypurine tract and central termination
                     sequence of HIV-1 (lacking the first T)"
     promoter        2338..3519
                     /label=EF-1-alpha promoter
                     /note="strong constitutive promoter for human elongation
                     factor EF-1-alpha"
     intron          2568..3510
                     /label=EF-1-alpha intron A
                     /note="intron upstream of the start codon of human
                     EF-1-alpha"
     primer_bind     3467..3487
                     /label=EF1a-F
                     /note="Human elongation factor-1a promoter, forward primer"
     CDS             4441..4464
                     /codon_start=1
                     /product="peptide that binds Strep-Tactin(R), an engineered
                     form of streptavidin"
                     /label=Strep-Tag II
                     /translation="WSHPQFEK"
     CDS             4501..4524
                     /codon_start=1
                     /product="peptide that binds Strep-Tactin(R), an engineered
                     form of streptavidin"
                     /label=Strep-Tag II
                     /translation="WSHPQFEK"
     misc_feature    4536..5109
                     /label=IRES
                     /note="internal ribosome entry site (IRES) of the
                     encephalomyocarditis virus (EMCV)"
     primer_bind     complement(4703..4720)
                     /label=IRES reverse
                     /note="IRES internal ribosome entry site, reverse primer.
                     Also called pCDH-rev"
     primer_bind     4930..4949
                     /label=IRES-F
                     /note="IRES internal ribosome entry site, forward primer"
     CDS             5142..5741
                     /codon_start=1
                     /gene="pac from Streptomyces alboniger"
                     /product="puromycin N-acetyltransferase"
                     /label=PuroR
                     /note="confers resistance to puromycin"
                     /translation="MTEYKPTVRLATRDDVPRAVRTLAAAFADYPATRHTVDPDRHIER
                     VTELQELFLTRVGLDIGKVWVADDGAAVAVWTTPESVEAGAVFAEIGPRMAELSGSRLA
                     AQQQMEGLLAPHRPKEPAWFLATVGVSPDHQGKGLGSAVVLPGVEAAERAGVPAFLETS
                     APRNLPFYERLGFTVTADVEVPEGPRTWCMTRKPGA"
     primer_bind     complement(5142..5161)
                     /label=Puro-R
                     /note="Puromycin resistance gene, reverse primer. Also
                     called puro-variant-R"
     primer_bind     5638..5658
                     /label=Puro-F
                     /note="Puromycin resistance gene, forward primer"
     misc_feature    5755..6343
                     /label=WPRE
                     /note="woodchuck hepatitis virus posttranscriptional
                     regulatory element"
     primer_bind     complement(5808..5828)
                     /label=WPRE-R
                     /note="WPRE, reverse primer"
     CDS             complement(6226..6237)
                     /codon_start=1
                     /product="Factor Xa recognition and cleavage site"
                     /label=Factor Xa site
                     /translation="IEGR"
     LTR             6550..7183
                     /label=3' LTR
                     /note="3' long terminal repeat (LTR) from HIV-1"
     primer_bind     complement(7311..7327)
                     /label=M13 rev
                     /note="common sequencing primer, one of multiple similar
                     variants"
     primer_bind     complement(7311..7327)
                     /label=M13 Reverse
                     /note="In lacZ gene. Also called M13-rev"
     primer_bind     complement(7324..7346)
                     /label=M13/pUC Reverse
                     /note="In lacZ gene"
     protein_bind    7335..7351
                     /label=lac operator
                     /bound_moiety="lac repressor encoded by lacI"
                     /note="The lac repressor binds to the lac operator to
                     inhibit transcription in E. coli. This inhibition can be
                     relieved by adding lactose or
                     isopropyl-beta-D-thiogalactopyranoside (IPTG)."
     promoter        complement(7359..7389)
                     /label=lac promoter
                     /note="promoter for the E. coli lac operon"
     protein_bind    7404..7425
                     /label=CAP binding site
                     /bound_moiety="E. coli catabolite activator protein"
                     /note="CAP binding activates transcription in the presence
                     of cAMP."
     primer_bind     complement(7542..7559)
                     /label=L4440
                     /note="L4440 vector, forward primer"
     rep_origin      complement(7713..8301)
                     /direction=LEFT
                     /label=ori
                     /note="high-copy-number ColE1/pMB1/pBR322/pUC origin of
                     replication"
     primer_bind     complement(7793..7812)
                     /label=pBR322ori-F
                     /note="pBR322 origin, forward primer"
     CDS             complement(8472..9332)
                     /codon_start=1
                     /gene="bla"
                     /product="beta-lactamase"
                     /label=AmpR
                     /note="confers resistance to ampicillin, carbenicillin, and
                     related antibiotics"
                     /translation="MSIQHFRVALIPFFAAFCLPVFAHPETLVKVKDAEDQLGARVGYI
                     ELDLNSGKILESFRPEERFPMMSTFKVLLCGAVLSRIDAGQEQLGRRIHYSQNDLVEYS
                     PVTEKHLTDGMTVRELCSAAITMSDNTAANLLLTTIGGPKELTAFLHNMGDHVTRLDRW
                     EPELNEAIPNDERDTTMPVAMATTLRKLLTGELLTLASRQQLIDWMEADKVAGPLLRSA
                     LPAGWFIADKSGAGERGSRGIIAALGPDGKPSRIVVIYTTGSQATMDERNRQIAEIGAS
                     LIKHW"
     primer_bind     9095..9114
                     /label=Amp-R
                     /note="Ampicillin resistance gene, reverse primer"
     promoter        complement(9333..9437)
                     /gene="bla"
                     /label=AmpR promoter
     polyA_signal    9485..9619
                     /label=SV40 poly(A) signal
                     /note="SV40 polyadenylation signal"
     primer_bind     complement(9522..9541)
                     /label=SV40pA-R
                     /note="SV40 polyA, reverse primer"
     primer_bind     9576..9595
                     /label=EBV-rev
                     /note="SV40 polyA terminator, reverse primer"
ORIGIN
        1 tggaagggct aattcactcc caaagaagac aagatatcct tgatctgtgg atctaccaca
       61 cacaaggcta cttccctgat tagcagaact acacaccagg gccaggggtc agatatccac
      121 tgacctttgg atggtgctac aagctagtac cagttgagcc agataaggta gaagaggcca
      181 ataaaggaga gaacaccagc ttgttacacc ctgtgagcct gcatgggatg gatgacccgg
      241 agagagaagt gttagagtgg aggtttgaca gccgcctagc atttcatcac gtggcccgag
      301 agctgcatcc ggagtacttc aagaactgct gatatcgagc ttgctacaag ggactttccg
      361 ctggggactt tccagggagg cgtggcctgg gcgggactgg ggagtggcga gccctcagat
      421 cctgcatata agcagctgct ttttgcctgt actgggtctc tctggttaga ccagatctga
      481 gcctgggagc tctctggcta actagggaac ccactgctta agcctcaata aagcttgcct
      541 tgagtgcttc aagtagtgtg tgcccgtctg ttgtgtgact ctggtaacta gagatccctc
      601 agaccctttt agtcagtgtg gaaaatctct agcagtggcg cccgaacagg gacttgaaag
      661 cgaaagggaa accagaggag ctctctcgac gcaggactcg gcttgctgaa gcgcgcacgg
      721 caagaggcga ggggcggcga ctggtgagta cgccaaaaat tttgactagc ggaggctaga
      781 aggagagaga tgggtgcgag agcgtcagta ttaagcgggg gagaattaga tcgcgatggg
      841 aaaaaattcg gttaaggcca gggggaaaga aaaaatataa attaaaacat atagtatggg
      901 caagcaggga gctagaacga ttcgcagtta atcctggcct gttagaaaca tcagaaggct
      961 gtagacaaat actgggacag ctacaaccat cccttcagac aggatcagaa gaacttagat
     1021 cattatataa tacagtagca accctctatt gtgtgcatca aaggatagag ataaaagaca
     1081 ccaaggaagc tttagacaag atagaggaag agcaaaacaa aagtaagacc accgcacagc
     1141 aagcggccgg ccgctgatct tcagacctgg aggaggagat atgagggaca attggagaag
     1201 tgaattatat aaatataaag tagtaaaaat tgaaccatta ggagtagcac ccaccaaggc
     1261 aaagagaaga gtggtgcaga gagaaaaaag agcagtggga ataggagctt tgttccttgg
     1321 gttcttggga gcagcaggaa gcactatggg cgcagcgtca atgacgctga cggtacaggc
     1381 cagacaatta ttgtctggta tagtgcagca gcagaacaat ttgctgaggg ctattgaggc
     1441 gcaacagcat ctgttgcaac tcacagtctg gggcatcaag cagctccagg caagaatcct
     1501 ggctgtggaa agatacctaa aggatcaaca gctcctgggg atttggggtt gctctggaaa
     1561 actcatttgc accactgctg tgccttggaa tgctagttgg agtaataaat ctctggaaca
     1621 gatttggaat cacacgacct ggatggagtg ggacagagaa attaacaatt acacaagctt
     1681 aatacactcc ttaattgaag aatcgcaaaa ccagcaagaa aagaatgaac aagaattatt
     1741 ggaattagat aaatgggcaa gtttgtggaa ttggtttaac ataacaaatt ggctgtggta
     1801 tataaaatta ttcataatga tagtaggagg cttggtaggt ttaagaatag tttttgctgt
     1861 actttctata gtgaatagag ttaggcaggg atattcacca ttatcgtttc agacccacct
     1921 cccaaccccg aggggacccg acaggcccga aggaatagaa gaagaaggtg gagagagaga
     1981 cagagacaga tccattcgat tagtgaacgg atctcgacgg tatcgccttt aaaagaaaag
     2041 gggggattgg ggggtacagt gcaggggaaa gaatagtaga cataatagca acagacatac
     2101 aaactaaaga attacaaaaa caaattacaa aaattcaaaa ttttcgggtt tattacaggg
     2161 acagcagaga tccagtttat cgatgagtaa ttcatacaaa aggactcgcc cctgccttgg
     2221 ggaatcccag ggaccgtcgt taaactccca ctaacgtaga acccagagat cgctgcgttc
     2281 ccgccccctc acccgcccgc tctcgtcatc actgaggtgg agaagagcat gcgtgaggct
     2341 ccggtgcccg tcagtgggca gagcgcacat cgcccacagt ccccgagaag ttggggggag
     2401 gggtcggcaa ttgaaccggt gcctagagaa ggtggcgcgg ggtaaactgg gaaagtgatg
     2461 tcgtgtactg gctccgcctt tttcccgagg gtgggggaga accgtatata agtgcagtag
     2521 tcgccgtgaa cgttcttttt cgcaacgggt ttgccgccag aacacaggta agtgccgtgt
     2581 gtggttcccg cgggcctggc ctctttacgg gttatggccc ttgcgtgcct tgaattactt
     2641 ccacgcccct ggctgcagta cgtgattctt gatcccgagc ttcgggttgg aagtgggtgg
     2701 gagagttcga ggccttgcgc ttaaggagcc ccttcgcctc gtgcttgagt tgaggcctgg
     2761 cttgggcgct ggggccgccg cgtgcgaatc tggtggcacc ttcgcgcctg tctcgctgct
     2821 ttcgataagt ctctagccat ttaaaatttt tgatgacctg ctgcgacgct ttttttctgg
     2881 caagatagtc ttgtaaatgc gggccaagat ctgcacactg gtatttcggt ttttggggcc
     2941 gcgggcggcg acggggcccg tgcgtcccag cgcacatgtt cggcgaggcg gggcctgcga
     3001 gcgcggccac cgagaatcgg acgggggtag tctcaagctg gccggcctgc tctggtgcct
     3061 ggcctcgcgc cgccgtgtat cgccccgccc tgggcggcaa ggctggcccg gtcggcacca
     3121 gttgcgtgag cggaaagatg gccgcttccc ggccctgctg cagggagctc aaaatggagg
     3181 acgcggcgct cgggagagcg ggcgggtgag tcacccacac aaaggaaaag ggcctttccg
     3241 tcctcagccg tcgcttcatg tgactccacg gagtaccggg cgccgtccag gcacctcgat
     3301 tagttctcga gcttttggag tacgtcgtct ttaggttggg gggaggggtt ttatgcgatg
     3361 gagtttcccc acactgagtg ggtggagact gaagttaggc cagcttggca cttgatgtaa
     3421 ttctccttgg aatttgccct ttttgagttt ggatcttggt tcattctcaa gcctcagaca
     3481 gtggttcaaa gtttttttct tccatttcag gtgtcgtgag gatctatttc cggtgaattc
     3541 gccgccacca tgagcgcggt taaacggacc ataaagggaa ctcaccattg gttgttgctt
     3601 accatcctca cgtcccttct cgtgctggtc caaagtacac aatggagttt gtttttcttc
     3661 ttgtacgaga atgcattcct ccctttcgcc atggggatta tagcgatgtc cgcctttgcc
     3721 atgatgtttg tgaagcacaa acacgctttt ctgtgcctct tcctcctgcc gtcactggcc
     3781 acagtggcgt acttcaacat ggtctacatg ccagcaagtt gggtaatgcg gataatgact
     3841 tggcttgaca tggtggatac atccttgagt ggatttaaac ttaaagactg tgttatgtat
     3901 gcatccgctg ttgtactcct gatactcatg actgccagga ctgtatatga cgacggcgct
     3961 agaagagtat ggacactgat gaacgtattg acacttgtgt ataaggtgta ttacggtaat
     4021 gcgctcgacc aggctatttc catgtgggcc ctgattattt ctgttacatc taactactca
     4081 ggagtagtga ctaccgttat gtttttggcg agagggattg tctttatgtg cgttgaatat
     4141 tgtccaatct ttttcataac cgggaatact ttgcagtgca tcatgcttgt ctactgcttt
     4201 ctcgggtatt tctgcacttg ttactttggc ctgttttgcc tgcttaatcg ctacttcaga
     4261 ctcacacttg gtgtctatga ctacctggta tccactcagg agtttagata catgaatagt
     4321 cagggtttgt tgcctccaaa aaacagcatt gatgccttca agctcaatat aaaacttctc
     4381 ggagtcggcg gtaaaccttg tattaaagta gcgactgttc agctcgaagg cggcggggga
     4441 tggagccatc cacaattcga gaaaggcggt ggttcaggag gaggtagcgg gggtggatca
     4501 tggtcacatc cgcagtttga aaagtaagga tcccgcccct ctccctcccc cccccctaac
     4561 gttactggcc gaagccgctt ggaataaggc cggtgtgcgt ttgtctatat gttattttcc
     4621 accatattgc cgtcttttgg caatgtgagg gcccggaaac ctggccctgt cttcttgacg
     4681 agcattccta ggggtctttc ccctctcgcc aaaggaatgc aaggtctgtt gaatgtcgtg
     4741 aaggaagcag ttcctctgga agcttcttga agacaaacaa cgtctgtagc gaccctttgc
     4801 aggcagcgga accccccacc tggcgacagg tgcctctgcg gccaaaagcc acgtgtataa
     4861 gatacacctg caaaggcggc acaaccccag tgccacgttg tgagttggat agttgtggaa
     4921 agagtcaaat ggctctcctc aagcgtattc aacaaggggc tgaaggatgc ccagaaggta
     4981 ccccattgta tgggatctga tctggggcct cggtgcacat gctttacatg tgtttagtcg
     5041 aggttaaaaa aacgtctagg ccccccgaac cacggggacg tggttttcct ttgaaaaaca
     5101 cgatgataag cttgccacaa cccacaagga gacgaccttc catgaccgag tacaagccca
     5161 cggtgcgcct cgccacccgc gacgacgtcc cccgggccgt acgcaccctc gccgccgcgt
     5221 tcgccgacta ccccgccacg cgccacaccg tcgacccgga ccgccacatc gagcgggtca
     5281 ccgagctgca agaactcttc ctcacgcgcg tcgggctcga catcggcaag gtgtgggtcg
     5341 cggacgacgg cgccgcggtg gcggtctgga ccacgccgga gagcgtcgaa gcgggggcgg
     5401 tgttcgccga gatcggcccg cgcatggccg agttgagcgg ttcccggctg gccgcgcagc
     5461 aacagatgga aggcctcctg gcgccgcacc ggcccaagga gcccgcgtgg ttcctggcca
     5521 ccgtcggcgt ctcgcccgac caccagggca agggtctggg cagcgccgtc gtgctccccg
     5581 gagtggaggc ggccgagcgc gccggggtgc ccgccttcct ggagacctcc gcgccccgca
     5641 acctcccctt ctacgagcgg ctcggcttca ccgtcaccgc cgacgtcgag gtgcccgaag
     5701 gaccgcgcac ctggtgcatg acccgcaagc ccggtgccta gacgcgtctg gaacaatcaa
     5761 cctctggatt acaaaatttg tgaaagattg actggtattc ttaactatgt tgctcctttt
     5821 acgctatgtg gatacgctgc tttaatgcct ttgtatcatg ctattgcttc ccgtatggct
     5881 ttcattttct cctccttgta taaatcctgg ttgctgtctc tttatgagga gttgtggccc
     5941 gttgtcaggc aacgtggcgt ggtgtgcact gtgtttgctg acgcaacccc cactggttgg
     6001 ggcattgcca ccacctgtca gctcctttcc gggactttcg ctttccccct ccctattgcc
     6061 acggcggaac tcatcgccgc ctgccttgcc cgctgctgga caggggctcg gctgttgggc
     6121 actgacaatt ccgtggtgtt gtcggggaag ctgacgtcct ttccatggct gctcgcctgt
     6181 gttgccacct ggattctgcg cgggacgtcc ttctgctacg tcccttcggc cctcaatcca
     6241 gcggaccttc cttcccgcgg cctgctgccg gctctgcggc ctcttccgcg tcttcgcctt
     6301 cgccctcaga cgagtcggat ctccctttgg gccgcctccc cgcctggaat taattctgca
     6361 gtcgagacct agaaaaacat ggagcaatca caagtagcaa tacagcagct accaatgctg
     6421 attgtgcctg gctagaagca caagaggagg aggaggtggg ttttccagtc acacctcagg
     6481 tacctttaag accaatgact tacaaggcag ctgtagatct tagccacttt ttaaaagaaa
     6541 agaggggact ggaagggcta attcactccc aacgaagaca agatatcctt gatctgtgga
     6601 tctaccacac acaaggctac ttccctgatt agcagaacta cacaccaggg ccaggggtca
     6661 gatatccact gacctttgga tggtgctaca agctagtacc agttgagcca gataaggtag
     6721 aagaggccaa taaaggagag aacaccagct tgttacaccc tgtgagcctg catgggatgg
     6781 atgacccgga gagagaagtg ttagagtgga ggtttgacag ccgcctagca tttcatcacg
     6841 tggcccgaga gctgcatccg gagtacttca agaactgctg atatcgagct tgctacaagg
     6901 gactttccgc tggggacttt ccagggaggc gtggcctggg cgggactggg gagtggcgag
     6961 ccctcagatc ctgcatataa gcagctgctt tttgcctgta ctgggtctct ctggttagac
     7021 cagatctgag cctgggagct ctctggctaa ctagggaacc cactgcttaa gcctcaataa
     7081 agcttgcctt gagtgcttca agtagtgtgt gcccgtctgt tgtgtgactc tggtaactag
     7141 agatccctca gaccctttta gtcagtgtgg aaaatctcta gcagtagtag ttcatgtcat
     7201 cttattattc agtatttata acttgcaaag aaatgaatat cagagagtga gaggccttga
     7261 cattgctagc gtttaccgtc gacctctagc tagagcttgg cgtaatcatg gtcatagctg
     7321 tttcctgtgt gaaattgtta tccgctcaca attccacaca acatacgagc cggaagcata
     7381 aagtgtaaag cctggggtgc ctaatgagtg agctaactca cattaattgc gttgcgctca
     7441 ctgcccgctt tccagtcggg aaacctgtcg tgccagctgc attaatgaat cggccaacgc
     7501 gcggggagag gcggtttgcg tattgggcgc tcttccgctt cctcgctcac tgactcgctg
     7561 cgctcggtcg ttcggctgcg gcgagcggta tcagctcact caaaggcggt aatacggtta
     7621 tccacagaat caggggataa cgcaggaaag aacatgtgag caaaaggcca gcaaaaggcc
     7681 aggaaccgta aaaaggccgc gttgctggcg tttttccata ggctccgccc ccctgacgag
     7741 catcacaaaa atcgacgctc aagtcagagg tggcgaaacc cgacaggact ataaagatac
     7801 caggcgtttc cccctggaag ctccctcgtg cgctctcctg ttccgaccct gccgcttacc
     7861 ggatacctgt ccgcctttct cccttcggga agcgtggcgc tttctcatag ctcacgctgt
     7921 aggtatctca gttcggtgta ggtcgttcgc tccaagctgg gctgtgtgca cgaacccccc
     7981 gttcagcccg accgctgcgc cttatccggt aactatcgtc ttgagtccaa cccggtaaga
     8041 cacgacttat cgccactggc agcagccact ggtaacagga ttagcagagc gaggtatgta
     8101 ggcggtgcta cagagttctt gaagtggtgg cctaactacg gctacactag aagaacagta
     8161 tttggtatct gcgctctgct gaagccagtt accttcggaa aaagagttgg tagctcttga
     8221 tccggcaaac aaaccaccgc tggtagcggt ggtttttttg tttgcaagca gcagattacg
     8281 cgcagaaaaa aaggatctca agaagatcct ttgatctttt ctacggggtc tgacgctcag
     8341 tggaacgaaa actcacgtta agggattttg gtcatgagat tatcaaaaag gatcttcacc
     8401 tagatccttt taaattaaaa atgaagtttt aaatcaatct aaagtatata tgagtaaact
     8461 tggtctgaca gttaccaatg cttaatcagt gaggcaccta tctcagcgat ctgtctattt
     8521 cgttcatcca tagttgcctg actccccgtc gtgtagataa ctacgatacg ggagggctta
     8581 ccatctggcc ccagtgctgc aatgataccg cgagacccac gctcaccggc tccagattta
     8641 tcagcaataa accagccagc cggaagggcc gagcgcagaa gtggtcctgc aactttatcc
     8701 gcctccatcc agtctattaa ttgttgccgg gaagctagag taagtagttc gccagttaat
     8761 agtttgcgca acgttgttgc cattgctaca ggcatcgtgg tgtcacgctc gtcgtttggt
     8821 atggcttcat tcagctccgg ttcccaacga tcaaggcgag ttacatgatc ccccatgttg
     8881 tgcaaaaaag cggttagctc cttcggtcct ccgatcgttg tcagaagtaa gttggccgca
     8941 gtgttatcac tcatggttat ggcagcactg cataattctc ttactgtcat gccatccgta
     9001 agatgctttt ctgtgactgg tgagtactca accaagtcat tctgagaata gtgtatgcgg
     9061 cgaccgagtt gctcttgccc ggcgtcaata cgggataata ccgcgccaca tagcagaact
     9121 ttaaaagtgc tcatcattgg aaaacgttct tcggggcgaa aactctcaag gatcttaccg
     9181 ctgttgagat ccagttcgat gtaacccact cgtgcaccca actgatcttc agcatctttt
     9241 actttcacca gcgtttctgg gtgagcaaaa acaggaaggc aaaatgccgc aaaaaaggga
     9301 ataagggcga cacggaaatg ttgaatactc atactcttcc tttttcaata ttattgaagc
     9361 atttatcagg gttattgtct catgagcgga tacatatttg aatgtattta gaaaaataaa
     9421 caaatagggg ttccgcgcac atttccccga aaagtgccac ctgacgtcga cggatcggga
     9481 gatcaacttg tttattgcag cttataatgg ttacaaataa agcaatagca tcacaaattt
     9541 cacaaataaa gcattttttt cactgcattc tagttgtggt ttgtccaaac tcatcaatgt
     9601 atcttatcat gtctggatca actggataac tcaagctaac caaaatcatc ccaaacttcc
     9661 caccccatac cctattacca ctgccaatta cctgtggttt catttactct aaacctgtga
     9721 ttcctctgaa ttattttcat tttaaagaaa ttgtatttgt taaatatgta ctacaaactt
     9781 agtagt
//
